>Addgene plasmid #147896 | pT7-EGFP-C1-HsNot1iso1_1318-1605-KGRQtoSYAA_W | depositor full sequence | sequence record 290343 | Full Sequence
TAGTTATTAATAGTAATCAATTACGGGGTCATTAGTTCATAGCCCATATATGGAGTTCCGCGTTACATAA
CTTACGGTAAATGGCCCGCCTGGCTGACCGCCCAACGACCCCCGCCCATTGACGTCAATAATGACGTATG
TTCCCATAGTAACGCCAATAGGGACTTTCCATTGACGTCAATGGGTGGAGTATTTACGGTAAACTGCCCA
CTTGGCAGTACATCAAGTGTATCATATGCCAAGTACGCCCCCTATTGACGTCAATGACGGTAAATGGCCC
GCCTGGCATTATGCCCAGTACATGACCTTATGGGACTTTCCTACTTGGCAGTACATCTACGTATTAGTCA
TCGCTATTACCATGGTGATGCGGTTTTGGCAGTACATCAATGGGCGTGGATAGCGGTTTGACTCACGGGG
ATTTCCAAGTCTCCACCCCATTGACGTCAATGGGAGTTTGTTTTGGCACCAAAATCAACGGGACTTTCCA
AAATGTCGTAACAACTCCGCCCCATTGACGCAAATGGGCGGTAGGCGTGTACGGTGGGAGGTCTATATAA
GCAGAGCTCTCTGGCTAACTAGAGAACCCACTGCTTACTGGCTTATCGAAATTAATACGACTCACTATAG
GGAGACCCAAGCTCTAGCGCTACCGGTCGCCACCATGGTGAGCAAGGGCGAGGAGCTGTTCACCGGGGTG
GTGCCCATCCTGGTCGAGCTGGACGGCGACGTAAACGGCCACAAGTTCAGCGTGTCCGGCGAGGGCGAGG
GCGATGCCACCTACGGCAAGCTGACCCTGAAGTTCATCTGCACCACCGGCAAGCTGCCCGTGCCCTGGCC
CACCCTCGTGACCACCCTGACCTACGGCGTGCAGTGCTTCAGCCGCTACCCCGACCACATGAAGCAGCAC
GACTTCTTCAAGTCCGCCATGCCCGAAGGCTACGTCCAGGAGCGCACCATCTTCTTCAAGGACGACGGCA
ACTACAAGACCCGCGCCGAGGTGAAGTTCGAGGGCGACACCCTGGTGAACCGCATCGAGCTGAAGGGCAT
CGACTTCAAGGAGGACGGCAACATCCTGGGGCACAAGCTGGAGTACAACTACAACAGCCACAACGTCTAT
ATCATGGCCGACAAGCAGAAGAACGGCATCAAGGTGAACTTCAAGATCCGCCACAACATCGAGGACGGCA
GCGTGCAGCTCGCCGACCACTACCAGCAGAACACCCCCATCGGCGACGGCCCCGTGCTGCTGCCCGACAA
CCACTACCTGAGCACCCAGTCCGCCCTGAGCAAAGACCCCAACGAGAAGCGCGATCACATGGTCCTGCTG
GAGTTCGTGACCGCCGCCGGGATCACTCTCGGCATGGACGAGCTGTACAAGTCCGGACTCAGATCTCGAG
CTGCTCCAAAGAAAGATGTCAAGCAGCCAGAAGAACTCCCTCCCATCACAACCACAACAACTTCTACTAC
ACCAGCTACCAACACCACTTGTACAGCCACGGTTCCACCACAGCCACAGTACAGCTACCACGACATCAAT
GTCTATTCCCTTGCGGGCTTGGCACCACACATTACTCTAAATCCAACAATTCCCTTGTTTCAGGCCCATC
CACAGTTGAAGCAGTGTGTGCGTCAGGCAATTGAACGGGCTGTCCAGGAGCTGGTCCATCCTGTGGTGGA
TCGATCAATTAAGATTGCCATGACTACTTGTGAGCAAATAGTCAGGTCGGATTTTGCCCTGGATTCGGAG
GAATCTCGAATGCGAATAGCAGCTCATCACATGATGCGTAACTTGACAGCTTACATGGCTATGATTACAT
GCGCTGAACCTTTGCTCATGAGCATATCTACCAACTTAAAAAACAGTTTTGCCTCAGCCCTTCGTACTGC
TTCCCCACAACAAAGAGAAATGATGGATCAGGCAGCTGCTCAATTAGCTCAGGACAATTGTGAGTTGGCT
TGCTGTTTTATTCAGAAGACTGCAGTAGAAAAAGCAGGCCCTGAGATGGACAAGAGATTAGCAACTGAAT
TTGAGCTGAGAAAACATGCTAGGCAAGAAGGACGCAGATACTGTGATCCTGTTGTTTTAACATATGCTGC
TGAACGGATGCCAGAGCAAATCAGGCTGAAAGTTGGTGGTGTGGACCCAAAGCAGTTGGCTGTTTACGAA
GAGTTTGCACGCAATGTTCCTGGCTTCTTACCTACAAATGACTTAAGTCAGCCCACGGGATTTTTAGCCC
AGCCCATGAAGCAAGCTTGGGCAACATAGCCGCGGGCCCGGGATCCACCGGATCTAGATAACTGATCATA
ATCAGCCATACCACATTTGTAGAGGTTTTACTTGCTTTAAAAAACCTCCCACACCTCCCCCTGAACCTGA
AACATAAAATGAATGCAATTGTTGTTGTTAACTTGTTTATTGCAGCTTATAATGGTTACAAATAAAGCAA
TAGCATCACAAATTTCACAAATAAAGCATTTTTTTCACTGCATTCTAGTTGTGGTTTGTCCAAACTCATC
AATGTATCTTAACGCGTAAATTGTAAGCGTTAATATTTTGTTAAAATTCGCGTTAAATTTTTGTTAAATC
AGCTCATTTTTTAACCAATAGGCCGAAATCGGCAAAATCCCTTATAAATCAAAAGAATAGACCGAGATAG
GGT
[37 nt withheld, positions 2664-2700]
AAAGAACGTGGACTCCAACGTCAAAGG
[49 nt withheld, positions 2728-2776]
T
[91 nt withheld, positions 2778-2868]
G
[124 nt withheld, positions 2870-2993]
CAGGTGGCACTTTTCGGGGAAATGTGCGCGGAACCCCTATTTGTTTATTTTTCTAAATACATTCAAATAT
GTATCCGCTCATGAGACAATAACCCTGATAAATGCTTCAATAATATTGAAAAAGGAAGAGTCCTGAGGCG
GAAAGAACCAGCTGTGGAATGTGTGTCAGTTAGGGTGTGGAAAGTCCCCAGGCTCCCCAGCAGGCAGAAG
TATGCAAAGCATGCATCTCAATTAGTCAGCAACCAGGTGTGGAAAGTCCCCAGGCTCCCCAGCAGGCAGA
AGTATGCAAAGCATGCATCTCAATTAGTCAGCAACCATAGTCCCGCCCCTAACTCCGCCCATCCCGCCCC
TAACTCCGCCCAGTTCCGCCCATTCTCCGCCCCATGGCTGACTAATTTTTTTTATTTATGCAGAGGCCGA
GGCCGCCTCGGCCTCTGAGCTATTCCAGAAGTAGTGAGGAGGCTTTTTTGGAGGCCTAGGCTTTTGCAAA
GATCGATCAAGAGACAGGATGAGGATCGTTTCGCATGATTGAACAAGATGGATTGCACGCAGGTTCTCCG
GCCGCTTGGGTGGAGAGGCTATTCGGCTATGACTGGGCACAACAGACAATCGGCTGCTCTGATGCCGCCG
TGTTCCGGCTGTCAGCGCAGGGGCGCCCGGTTCTTTTTGTCAAGACCGACCTGTCCGGTGCCCTGAATGA
ACTGCAAGACGAGGCAGCGCGGCTATCGTGGCTGGCCACGACGGGCGTTCCTTGCGCAGCTGTGCTCGAC
GTTGTCACTGAAGCGGGAAGGGACTGGCTGCTATTGGGCGAAGTGCCGGGGCAGGATCTCCTGTCATCTC
ACCTTGCTCCTGCCGAGAAAGTATCCATCATGGCTGATGCAATGCGGCGGCTGCATACGCTTGATCCGGC
TACCTGCCCATTCGACCACCAAGCGAAACATCGCATCGAGCGAGCACGTACTCGGATGGAAGCCGGTCTT
GTCGATCAGGATGATCTGGACGAAGAGCATCAGGGGCTCGCGCCAGCCGAACTGTTCGCCAGGCTCAAGG
CGAGCATGCCCGACGGCGAGGATCTCGTCGTGACCCATGGCGATGCCTGCTTGCCGAATATCATGGTGGA
AAATGGCCGCTTTTCTGGATTCATCGACTGTGGCCGGCTGGGTGTGGCGGACCGCTATCAGGACATAGCG
TTGGCTACCCGTGATATTGCTGAAGAGCTTGGCGGCGAATGGGCTGACCGCTTCCTCGTGCTTTACGGTA
TCGCCGCTCCCGATTCGCAGCGCATCGCCTTCTATCGCCTTCTTGACGAGTTCTTCTGAGCGGGACTCTG
GGGTTCGAAATGACCGACCAAGCGACGCCCAACCTGCCATCACGAGATTTCGATTCCACCGCCGCCTTCT
ATGAAAGGTTGGGCTTCGGAATCGTTTTCCGGGACGCCGGCTGGATGATCCTCCAGCGCGGGGATCTCAT
GCTGGAGTTCTTCGCCCACCCTAGGGGGAGGCTAACTGAAACACGGAAGGAGACAATACCGGAAGGAACC
CGCGCTATGACGGCAATAAAAAGACAGAATAAAACGCACGGTGTTGGGTCGTTTGTTCATAAACGCGGGG
TTCGGTCCCAGGGCTGGCACTCTGTCGATACCCCACCGAGACCCCATTGGGGCCAATACGCCCGCGTTTC
TTCCTTTTCCCCACCCCACCCCCCAAGTTCGGGTGAAGGCCCAGGGCTCGCAGCCAACGTCGGGGCGGCA
GGCCCTGCCATAGCCTCAGGTTACTCATATATACTTTAGATTGATTTAAAACTTCATTTTTAATTTAAAA
GGATCTAGGTGAAGATCCTTTTTGATAATCTCATGACCAAAATCCCTTAACGTGAGTTTTCGTTCCACTG
AGCGTCAGACCCCGTAGAAAAGATCAAAGGATCTTCTTGAGATCCTTTTTTTCTGCGCGTAATCTGCTGC
TTGCAAACAAAAAAACCACCGCTACCAGCGGTGGTTTGTTTGCCGGATCAAGAGCTACCAACTCTTTTTC
CGAAGGTAACTGGCTTCAGCAGAGCGCAGATACCAAATACTGTCCTTCTAGTGTAGCCGTAGTTAGGCCA
CCACTTCAAGAACTCTGTAGCACCGCCTACATACCTCGCTCTGCTAATCCTGTTACCAGTGGCTGCTGCC
AGTGGCGATAAGTCGTGTCTTACCGGGTTGGACTCAAGACGATAGTTACCGGATAAGGCGCAGCGGTCGG
GCTGAACGGGGGGTTCGTGCACACAGCCCAGCTTGGAGCGAACGACCTACACCGAACTGAGATACCTACA
GCGTGAGCTATGAGAAAGCGCCACGCTTCCCGAAGGGAGAAAGGCGGACAGGTATCCGGTAAGCGGCAGG
GTCGGAACAGGAGAGCGCACGAGGGAGCTTCCAGGGGGAAACGCCTGGTATCTTTATAGTCCTGTCGGGT
TTCGCCACCTCTGACTTGAGCGTCGATTTTTGTGATGCTCGTCAGGGGGGCGGAGCCTATGGAAAAACGC
CAGCAACGCGGCCTTTTTACGGTTCCTGGCCTTTTGCTGGCCTTTTGCTCACATGTTCTTTCCTGCGTTA
TCCCCTGATTCTGTGGATAACCGTATTACCGCCATGCAT
Features (pLannotate 1.2.2; 18 found; start..end, strand, type, name):
     61..364     +  enhancer       CMV enhancer: human cytomegalovirus immediate early enhancer
    365..568     +  promoter       CMV promoter: human cytomegalovirus (CMV) immediate early promoter
    564..597     +  LTR            5' LTR (truncated) (fragment): truncated 5' long terminal repeat (LTR) from HIV-1
    613..631     +  promoter       T7 promoter: promoter for bacteriophage T7 RNA polymerase
    665..1381    +  CDS            EGFP: EGFP is a basic (constitutively fluorescent) green fluorescent protein published in 1996, derived from Aequorea victoria. It is reported to be a rapidly-maturing weak dimer with moderate acid sensitivity.
   1382..1402    +  misc_feature   MCS (fragment): multiple cloning site
   1400..2266    +  CDS            CNOT1 (fragment): CNOT1_HUMAN - Also known as CDC39, KIAA1007, NOT1. Experimental evidence at protein level: Swiss-Prot protein existence level 1. Scaffolding component of the CCR4-NOT complex which is one of the major cellular mRNA deadenylases and is linked to various cellular processes including bulk mRNA degradation, miRNA-mediated repression, translational repression during translational initiation and general transcription regulation. Additional complex functions may be a consequence of its influence on mRNA expression. Its scaffolding function implies its interaction with the catalytic complex module and
   2270..2291    +  misc_feature   MCS (fragment): multiple cloning site
   2303..2387    +  CDS            large T antigen (fragment): large T antigen from SV40 (simian virus 40)
   2410..2531    +  polyA_signal   SV40 poly(A) signal: SV40 polyadenylation signal
   2565..2993    -  rep_origin     f1 ori (sequence partly withheld): f1 bacteriophage origin of replication; arrow indicates direction of (+) strand synthesis
   3020..3124    +  promoter       AmpR promoter: bla
   3126..3483    +  promoter       SV40 promoter: SV40 enhancer and early promoter
   3518..4312    +  CDS            NeoR/KanR: aminoglycoside phosphotransferase from Tn5; aph(3')-II (or nptII); confers resistance to neomycin, kanamycin, and G418 (Geneticin®)
   4333..4485    +  CDS            ble (fragment): BLE_KLEPN - Experimental evidence at protein level: Swiss-Prot protein existence level 1. Binding protein with a strong affinity to the bleomycin family of antibiotics. Binds to CL990; an antimitotic-antibiotic compound. From Klebsiella pneumoniae.
   4544..4591    +  polyA_signal   HSV TK poly(A) signal: herpes simplex virus thymidine kinase polyadenylation signal (Cole and Stacy, 1985)
   4682..4698    -  polyA_signal   bGH poly(A) signal (fragment): bovine growth hormone polyadenylation signal
   4920..5508    +  rep_origin     ori: high-copy-number ColE1/pMB1/pBR322/pUC origin of replication
