[The description below was written by a language model from this plasmid's Addgene catalogue record and pLannotate feature annotations shown in this document.]
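Description:
pT7-EGFP-C1-HsNot1iso1_1318-1605-KGRQtoSYAA_W is a 5,622-nt mammalian expression plasmid that produces a fragment of human CNOT1 fused to the C-terminus of EGFP. The catalogue lists the backbone as unknown, although the name and the annotated features point to an EGFP-C1-type layout with an added T7 promoter. It is maintained in bacteria at high copy through a ColE1/pUC-type origin. A Tn5 NeoR/KanR gene is preceded by both a bacterial (bla) promoter and the SV40 enhancer/early promoter and is terminated by the HSV TK poly(A) signal. This arrangement gives kanamycin resistance in E. coli and should also allow G418 selection in mammalian cells. An f1 origin is also present. Several short annotated fragments (HIV-1 LTR, SV40 large T antigen, ble, bGH poly(A)) are probably incidental similarity hits rather than functional elements.

The expression cassette begins with the CMV immediate early enhancer and promoter, followed by a T7 promoter that could in principle support transcription by T7 RNA polymerase. The EGFP coding sequence then runs through a short multiple-cloning-site linker into the CNOT1 fragment, and the SV40 poly(A) signal closes the unit. According to the name, the insert covers residues 1318–1605 of CNOT1 isoform 1, the scaffold subunit of the CCR4-NOT deadenylase complex, and carries a KGRQ-to-SYAA substitution. The record does not give the positions of the substituted residues or explain their functional effect. It does note one silent change relative to the NCBI reference sequence. The associated publication concerns the DDX6–CNOT1 complex and the W-binding pockets of CNOT9 in miRNA-mediated silencing, so the plasmid probably serves as a GFP-tagged mutant CNOT1 fragment for interaction or localisation studies in human cells. The deposited sequence may be theoretical or based on Sanger reads.
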