Addgene plasmid #147896: pT7-EGFP-C1-HsNot1iso1_1318-1605-KGRQtoSYAA_W
Purpose: Mammalian Expression of HsNot1iso1_1318-1605-KGRQ-SYAA
Depositing lab: Elisa Izaurralde. Depositing organization: Max Planck Institute for Developmental Biology. Publication: A DDX6-CNOT1 complex and W-binding pockets in CNOT9 reveal direct links between miRNA target recognition and silencing. Chen Y, Boland A, Kuzuoglu-Ozturk D, Bawankar P, Loh B, Chang CT, Weichenrieder O, Izaurralde E. Mol Cell. 2014 Jun 5;54(5):737-50. doi: 10.1016/j.molcel.2014.03.034. Epub 2014 Apr 24. PubMed 24768540.
Backbone
  Vector backbone: Unknown
  Vector type: Mammalian Expression
Growth in bacteria
  Bacterial resistance: Kanamycin, 50 μg/mL
  Growth temperature: 37°C
  Growth strain: DH5alpha
  Copy number: High Copy
Gene/Insert
  Gene/Insert name: HsNot1iso1_1318-1605-KGRQ-SYAA
  Species: H. sapiens (human)
  Mutation: 1 silent mutation compared to the sequence of isoform 1 given by NCBI: NM_016284.4.
  Entrez Gene: CNOT1 (a.k.a. AD-005, CDC39, HPE12, NOT1, NOT1H, VIBOS)
  Cloning method: Unknown
Terms and licenses: Academic/Nonprofit Terms; Industry Terms: Not Available to Industry
Depositor comments: Plasmids from this collection were made available to the research community and donated after the lab closed. Please note that the sequence provided by the depositing laboratory may be theoretical/predicted or based on Sanger sequencing results. There may be discrepancies between sequencing results obtained by Addgene and the depositor sequence. If an Addgene verified sequence is not available, please contact before placing your order to request that our lab fully sequence the plasmid.
How to cite: pT7-EGFP-C1-HsNot1iso1_1318-1605-KGRQtoSYAA_W was a gift from Elisa Izaurralde (Addgene plasmid # 147896 ; http://n2t.net/addgene:147896 ; RRID:Addgene_147896)
